>Addgene plasmid #121797 | JD404: pMVP (L3-L2) BioID2 + WPRE | addgene full sequence | sequence record 237301 | Addgene NGS Result
CTTTCCTGCGTTATCCCCTGATTCTGTGGATAACCGTATTACCGCCTTTGAGTGAGCTGATACCGCTCGC
CGCAGCCGAACGACCGAGCGCAGCGAGTCAGTGAGCGAGGAAGCGGAAGAGCGCCCAATACGCAAACCGC
CTCTCCCCGCGCGTTGGCCGATTCATTAATGCAGCTGGCACGACAGGTTTCCCGACTGGAAAGCGGGCAG
TGAGCGCAACGCAATTAATACGCGTACCGCTAGCCAGGAAGAGTTTGTAGAAACGCAAAAAGGCCATCCG
TCAGGATGGCCTTCTGCTTAGTTTGATGCCTGGCAGTTTATGGCGGGCGTCCTGCCCGCCACCCTCCGGG
CCGTTGCTTCACAACGTTCAAATCCGCTCCCGGCGGATTTGTCCTACTCAGGAGAGCGTTCACCGACAAA
CAACAGATAAAACGAAAGGCCCAGTCTTCCGACTGAGCCTTTCGTTTTATTTGATGCCTGGCAGTTCCCT
ACTCTCGCGTTAACGCTAGCATGGATGTTTTCCCAGTCACGACGTTGTAAAACGACGGCCAGTCTTAAGC
TCGGGCCCCAAATAATGATTTTATTTTGACTGATAGTGACCTGTTCGTTGCAACAAATTGATGAGCAATG
CTTTTTTATAATGCCAACTTTGTATAATAAAGTTGGTGGCGGATCCGGCGGAGGTGGATCTGGAGGTGGA
GGCTCCTTCAAGAACCTGATCTGGCTGAAGGAGGTGGACAGCACCCAGGAGAGACTCAAGGAGTGGAACG
TGAGCTACGGCACCGCCCTTGTGGCCGACAGACAGACCAAGGGCAGAGGCGGCCTGGGCAGAAAGTGGCT
TAGCCAGGAGGGCGGCCTGTACTTCAGCTTCCTGCTCAACCCCAAGGAGTTCGAGAACCTGCTTCAGCTG
CCCCTCGTGCTTGGCCTGAGCGTGAGCGAGGCCCTGGAGGAGATCACCGAGATCCCCTTCAGCCTCAAGT
GGCCCAACGACGTGTACTTCCAGGAGAAGAAGGTGAGCGGCGTGCTGTGCGAGCTTAGCAAGGACAAGCT
GATCGTGGGCATCGGCATCAACGTGAACCAGAGAGAGATCCCCGAGGAGATCAAGGACAGAGCCACCACC
CTCTACGAGATCACCGGCAAGGACTGGGACAGAAAGGAGGTGCTCCTTAAGGTGCTGAAGAGAATCAGCG
AGAACCTCAAGAAGTTCAAGGAGAAGAGCTTCAAGGAGTTCAAGGGCAAGATCGAGAGCAAGATGCTGTA
CCTGGGCGAGGAGGTGAAGCTTCTGGGCGAGGGCAAGATCACCGGCAAGCTGGTGGGCCTTAGCGAGAAG
GGCGGCGCCCTGATCCTGACCGAGGAGGGCATCAAGGAGATCCTTAGCGGCGAGTTCAGCCTGAGAAGAA
GCTAAGAATTCCTAGAGCTCCTATAGTGAGACCGGTTAGTAATGATCGACAATCAACCTCTGGATTACAA
AATTTGTGAAAGATTGACTGGTATTCTTAACTATGTTGCTCCTTTTACGCTATGTGGATACGCTGCTTTA
ATGCCTTTGTATCATGCTATTGCTTCCCGTATGGCTTTCATTTTCTCCTCCTTGTATAAATCCTGGTTGC
TGTCTCTTTATGAGGAGTTGTGGCCCGTTGTCAGGCAACGTGGCGTGGTGTGCACTGTGTTTGCTGACGC
AACCCCCACTGGTTGGGGCATTGCCACCACCTGTCAGCTCCTTTCCGGGACTTTCGCTTTCCCCCTCCCT
ATTGCCACGGCGGAACTCATCGCCGCCTGCCTTGCCCGCTGCTGGACAGGGGCTCGGCTGTTGGGCACTG
ACAATTCCGTGGTGTTGTCGGGGAAGCTGACGTCCTTTCCATGGCTGCTCGCCTGTGTTGCCACCTGGAT
TCTGCGCGGGACGTCCTTCTGCTACGTCCCTTCGGCCCTCAATCCAGCGGACCTTCCTTCCCGCGGCCTG
CTGCCGGCTCTGCGGCCTCTTCCGCGTCTTCGCCTTCGCCCTCAGACGAGTCGGATCTCCCTTTGGGCCG
CCTCCCCGCCTGGCGATGGTACTGTCCTAGTACCTGACCCAGCTTTCTTGTACAAAGTTGGCATTATAAG
AAAGCATTGCTTATCAATTTGTTGCAACGAACAGGTCACTATCAGTCAAAATAAAATCATTATTTGCCAT
CCAGCTGCAGGGCGGCCGCGATATCCCCTATAGTGAGTCGTATTACATGGTCATAGCTGTTTCCTGGCAG
CTCTGGCCCGTGTCTCAAAATCTCTGATGTTACATTGCACAAGATAAAAATATATCATCATGAACAATAA
AACTGTCTGCTTACATAAACAGTAATACAAGGGGTGTTATGAGCCATATTCAACGGGAAACGTCGAGGCC
GCGATTAAATTCCAACATGGATGCTGATTTATATGGGTATAAATGGGCTCGCGATAATGTCGGGCAATCA
GGTGCGACAATCTATCGCTTGTATGGGAAGCCCGATGCGCCAGAGTTGTTTCTGAAACATGGCAAAGGTA
GCGTTGCCAATGATGTTACAGATGAGATGGTCAGACTAAACTGGCTGACGGAATTTATGCCTCTTCCGAC
CATCAAGCATTTTATCCGTACTCCTGATGATGCATGGTTACTCACCACTGCGATCCCCGGAAAAACAGCA
TTCCAGGTATTAGAAGAATATCCTGATTCAGGTGAAAATATTGTTGATGCGCTGGCAGTGTTCCTGCGCC
GGTTGCATTCGATTCCTGTTTGTAATTGTCCTTTTAACAGCGATCGCGTATTTCGTCTCGCTCAGGCGCA
ATCACGAATGAATAACGGTTTGGTTGATGCGAGTGATTTTGATGACGAGCGTAATGGCTGGCCTGTTGAA
CAAGTCTGGAAAGAAATGCATAAACTTTTGCCATTCTCACCGGATTCAGTCGTCACTCATGGTGATTTCT
CACTTGATAACCTTATTTTTGACGAGGGGAAATTAATAGGTTGTATTGATGTTGGACGAGTCGGAATCGC
AGACCGATACCAGGATCTTGCCATCCTATGGAACTGCCTCGGTGAGTTTTCTCCTTCATTACAGAAACGG
CTTTTTCAAAAATATGGTATTGATAATCCTGATATGAATAAATTGCAGTTTCATTTGATGCTCGATGAGT
TTTTCTAATCAGAATTGGTTAATTGGTTGTAACACTGGCAGAGCATTACGCTGACTTGACGGGACGGCGC
AAGCTCATGACCAAAATCCCTTAACGTGAGTTACGCGTCGTTCCACTGAGCGTCAGACCCCGTAGAAAAG
ATCAAAGGATCTTCTTGAGATCCTTTTTTTCTGCGCGTAATCTGCTGCTTGCAAACAAAAAAACCACCGC
TACCAGCGGTGGTTTGTTTGCCGGATCAAGAGCTACCAACTCTTTTTCCGAAGGTAACTGGCTTCAGCAG
AGCGCAGATACCAAATACTGTTCTTCTAGTGTAGCCGTAGTTAGGCCACCACTTCAAGAACTCTGTAGCA
CCGCCTACATACCTCGCTCTGCTAATCCTGTTACCAGTGGCTGCTGCCAGTGGCGATAAGTCGTGTCTTA
CCGGGTTGGACTCAAGACGATAGTTACCGGATAAGGCGCAGCGGTCGGGCTGAACGGGGGGTTCGTGCAC
ACAGCCCAGCTTGGAGCGAACGACCTACACCGAACTGAGATACCTACAGCGTGAGCTATGAGAAAGCGCC
ACGCTTCCCGAAGGGAGAAAGGCGGACAGGTATCCGGTAAGCGGCAGGGTCGGAACAGGAGAGCGCACGA
GGGAGCTTCCAGGGGGAAACGCCTGGTATCTTTATAGTCCTGTCGGGTTTCGCCACCTCTGACTTGAGCG
TCGATTTTTGTGATGCTCGTCAGGGGGGCGGAGCCTATGGAAAAACGCCAGCAACGCGGCCTTTTTACGG
TTCCTGGCCTTTTGCTGGCCTTTTGCTCACATGTT
Features (pLannotate 1.2.2; 11 found; start..end, strand, type, name):
    121..213     +  CDS            lacI (fragment): lac repressor; lacI; The lac repressor binds to the lac operator to inhibit transcription in E. coli. This inhibition can be relieved by adding lactose or isopropyl-β-D-thiogalactopyranoside (IPTG).
    268..295     -  terminator     rrnB T2 terminator: transcription terminator T2 from the E. coli rrnB gene
    427..470     +  terminator     rrnB T1 terminator: Escherichia coli rrnB; transcription terminator T1 from the E. coli rrnB gene
    517..553     -  CDS            lacZα (fragment): LacZα fragment of β-galactosidase; lacZ fragment
    570..665     +  protein_bind   attL3: mutant version of attL; recombination site for the Gateway® LR reaction LR Clonase™
    707..1402    +  CDS            BioID2: promiscuous R40G mutant of a biotin protein ligase from Aquifex aeolicus (Kim et al., 2016)
   1451..2039    +  misc_feature   WPRE: woodchuck hepatitis virus posttranscriptional regulatory element
   2067..2166    -  protein_bind   attL2: mutant version of attL; recombination site for the Gateway® LR reaction LR Clonase™
   2197..2215    -  promoter       T7 promoter: promoter for bacteriophage T7 RNA polymerase
   2349..3158    +  CDS            KanR: aminoglycoside phosphotransferase; aph(3')-Ia; confers resistance to kanamycin in bacteria or G418 (Geneticin®) in eukaryotes
   3305..3893    +  rep_origin     ori: high-copy-number ColE1/pMB1/pBR322/pUC origin of replication
