[The description below was written by a language model from this plasmid's Addgene catalogue record and pLannotate feature annotations shown in this document.]
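Description:
JD404: pMVP (L3-L2) BioID2 + WPRE is a MultiSite Gateway Pro entry plasmid from the pMVP modular cloning platform, built in the pDONR221 P3-P2 backbone. It is a small (about 4 kb) bacterial cloning vector rather than an expression construct. It is maintained at high copy number in E. coli through a ColE1/pUC-type origin and selected with kanamycin via an aminoglycoside phosphotransferase gene. The backbone also carries rrnB T1 and T2 transcription terminators upstream of the recombination cassette, which insulate the insert from read-through transcription. A T7 promoter and short lacI and lacZα remnants flank the cassette as vector-derived sequence.

The payload of roughly 1.4 kb sits between attL3 and attL2 recombination sites, which fix its position and orientation as the final module in a 3- or 4-component LR Clonase assembly. It consists of the BioID2 coding sequence, a promiscuous R40G mutant biotin protein ligase from Aquifex aeolicus, followed by the woodchuck hepatitis virus posttranscriptional regulatory element (WPRE). The entry plasmid has no eukaryotic promoter of its own; the promoter and the gene of interest come from other entry modules and the destination vector during assembly. After recombination, BioID2 is fused to the C-terminus of the gene of interest, and the WPRE lies in the 3′ untranslated region, where it enhances transcript stability and expression. The WPRE version is intended for lentiviral destination vectors. The resulting constructs are suited to proximity-dependent biotinylation, in which proteins near the fusion are labelled with biotin for later capture and identification.
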