Addgene plasmid #121797: JD404: pMVP (L3-L2) BioID2 + WPRE
Purpose: pMVP L3-L2 entry plasmid, contains BioID2 + WPRE for 3- or 4-component MultiSite Gateway Pro assembly. Allows fusion of C-term BioID2 to gene of interest in lentivirus vectors.
Depositing lab: Christopher Newgard. Depositing organization: Duke University. Publication: Creation of versatile cloning platforms for transgene expression and dCas9-based epigenome editing. Haldeman JM, Conway AE, Arlotto ME, Slentz DH, Muoio DM, Becker TC, Newgard CB. Nucleic Acids Res. 2018 Dec 27. pii: 5264291. doi: 10.1093/nar/gky1286. PubMed 30590691.
Backbone
  Vector backbone: pDONR221 P3-P2
  Backbone manufacturer: Invitrogen
  Backbone size w/o insert (bp): 2555
  Vector type: Synthetic Biology ; pMVP Gateway Entry Plasmid
Growth in bacteria
  Bacterial resistance: Kanamycin, 50 μg/mL
  Growth temperature: 37°C
  Growth strain: DH5alpha
  Copy number: High Copy
Gene/Insert
  Gene/Insert name: BioID2 + WPRE
  Species: Synthetic
  Insert size (bp): 1400
  Cloning method: Gateway Cloning
  Sequencing primers: 5′ M13F; 3′ M13R
Terms and licenses: Academic/Nonprofit Terms; Industry Terms: Not Available to Industry
Depositor comments: BioID2 sequence derived from Addgene #74223
How to cite: JD404: pMVP (L3-L2) BioID2 + WPRE was a gift from Christopher Newgard (Addgene plasmid # 121797 ; http://n2t.net/addgene:121797 ; RRID:Addgene_121797)
